>Addgene plasmid #186374 | pDEST-Spe3-RfA-HA | addgene full sequence | sequence record 373585 | Addgene Partial NGS Result
[116 nt withheld, positions 1-116]
C
[91 nt withheld, positions 118-208]
A
[49 nt withheld, positions 210-258]
CCTTTGACGTTGGAGTCCACGTTCTTT
[37 nt withheld, positions 286-322]
ACCCTATCTCGGTCTATTCTTTTGATTTATAAGGGATTTTGCCGATTTCGGCCTATTGGTTAAAAAATGA
GCTGATTTAACAAAAATTTAACGCGAATTTTAACAAAATATTAACGCTTACAATTTGCCATTCGCCATTC
AGGCTGCGCAACTGTTGGGAAGGGCGATCGGTGCGGGCCTCTTCGCTATTACGCCAGCTGGCGAAAGGGG
GATGTGCTGCAAGGCGATTAAGTTGGGTAACGCCAGGGTTTTCCCAGTCACGACGTTGTAAAACGACGGC
CAGTGAATTGTAATACGACTCACTATAGGGCGAATTGGGTACCGGCCGACTTGGCCCTGCAGGGGGGGGG
GNNGTGAAGAAACTTTCTTTTTATTAGGAGCAGATACGAATGGCTACATTTTGGGGGACAACATTTTGTA
AAGTGTAAGTTGGTATTATGTAGCTTAGAGACTCCATTCGGGTGTTCTTGAGGCTGGTTTAGTGGTAACC
AGATCCGCGGCCGCGATTCAAGCGTAGTCTGGCACGTCGTATGGGTAATCTAAGTTTATCACCACTTTGT
ACAAGAAAGCTGAACGAGAAACGTAAAATGATATAAATATCAATATATTAAATTAGATTTTGCATAAAAA
ACAGACTACATAATACTGTAAAACACAACATATCCAGTCACTATGGTCGACCTGCAGACTGGCTGTGTAT
AAGGGAGCCTGACATTTATATTCCCCAGAACATCAGGTTAATGGCGTTTTTGATGTCATTTTCGCGGTGG
CTGAGATCAGCCACTTCTTCCCCGATAACGGAGACCGGCACACTGGCCATATCGGTGGTCATCATGCGCC
AGCTTTCATCCCCGATATGCACCACCGGGTAAAGTTCACGGGAGACTTTATCTGACAGCAGACGTGCACT
GGCCAGGGGGATCACCATCCGTCGCCCGGGCGTGTCAATAATATCACTCTGTACATCCACAAACAGACGA
TAACGGCTCTCTCTTTTATAGGTGTAAACCTTAAACTGCATTTCACCAGCCCCTGTTCTCGTCAGCAAAA
GAGCCGTTCATTTCAATAAACCGGGCGACCTCAGCCATCCCTTCCTGATTTTCCGCTTTCCAGCGTTCGG
CACGCAGACGACGGGCTTCATTCTGCATGGTTGTGCTTACCAGACCGGAGATATTGACATCATATATGCC
TTGAGCAACTGATAGCTGTCGCTGTCAACTGTCACTGTAATACGCTGCTTCATAGCATACCTCTTTTTGA
CATACTTCGGGTATACATATCAGTATATATTCTTATACCGCAAAAATCAGCGCGCAAATACGCATACTGT
TATCTGGCTTTTAGTAAGCCGGATCCACGCGTTTACGCCCCGCCCTGCCACTCATCGCAGTACTGTTGTA
ATTCATTAAGCATTCTGCCGACATGGAAGCCATCACAAACGGCATGATGAACCTGAATCGCCAGCGGCAT
CAGCACCTTGTCGCCTTGCGTATAATATTTGCCCATGGTGAAAACGGGGGCGAAGAAGTTGTCCATATTG
GCCACGTTTAAATCAAAACTGGTGAAACTCACCCAGGGATTGGCTGAGACGAAAAACATATTCTCAATAA
ACCCTTTAGGGAAATAGGCCAGGTTTTCACCGTAACACGCCACATCTTGCGAATATATGTGTAGAAACTG
CCGGAAATCGTCGTGGTATTCACTCCAGAGCGATGAAAACGTTTCAGTTTGCTCATGGAAAACGGTGTAA
CAAGGGTGAACACTATCCCATATCACCAGCTCACCGTCTTTCATTGCCATACGGAATTCCGGATGAGCAT
TCATCAGGCGGGCAAGAATGTGAATAAAGGCCGGATAAAACTTGTGCTTATTTTTCTTTACGGTCTTTAA
AAAGGCCGTAATATCCAGCTGAACGGTCTGGTTATAGGTACATTGAGCAACTGACTGAAATGCCTCAAAA
TGTTCTTTACGATGCCATTGGGATATATCAACGGTGGTATATCCAGTGATTTTTTTCTCCATTTTAGCTT
CCTTAGCTCCTGAAAATCTCGACGGATCCTAACTCAAAATCCACACATTATACGAGCCGGAAGCATAAAG
TGTAAAGCCTGGGGTGCCTAATGCGGCCGCCATAGTGACTGGATATGTTGTGTTTTACAGTATTATGTAG
TCTGTTTTTTATGCAAAATCTAATTTAATATATTGATATTTATATCATTTTACGTTTCTCGTTCAGCTTT
TTTGTACAAACTTGTGATAAACAAAGGCCTGAATTCAGATCTGCCAAAGTTGAGCGTTTATTCTGAGCTT
CTGCAAAAAGAACAAGCAAGCTTAGCTCCAGCTTTTGTTCCCTTTAGTGAGGGTTAATTTCGAGCTTGGC
GTAATCATGGTCATAGCTGTTTCCTGTGTGAAATTGTTATCCGCTCACAATTCCACACAACATACGAGCC
GGAAGCATAAAGTGTAAAGCCTGGGGTGCCTAATGAGTGAGCTAACTCACATTAATTGCGTTGCGCTCAC
TGCCCGCTTTCCAGTCGGGAAACCTGTCGTGCCAGCTGCATTAATGAATCGGCCAACGCGCGGGGAGAGG
CGGTTTGCGTATTGGGCGCTCTTCCGCTTCCTCGCTCACTGACTCGCTGCGCTCGGTCGTTCGGCTGCGG
CGAGCGGTATCAGCTCACTCAAAGGCGGTAATACGGTTATCCACAGAATCAGGGGATAACGCAGGAAAGA
ACATGTGAGCAAAAGGCCAGCAAAAGGCCAGGAACCGTAAAAAGGCCGCGTTGCTGGCGTTTTTCCATAG
GCTCCGCCCCCCTGACGAGCATCACAAAAATCGACGCTCAAGTCAGAGGTGGCGAAACCCGACAGGACTA
TAAAGATACCAGGCGTTTCCCCCTGGAAGCTCCCTCGTGCGCTCTCCTGTTCCGACCCTGCCGCTTACCG
GATACCTGTCCGCCTTTCTCCCTTCGGGAAGCGTGGCGCTTTCTCATAGCTCACGCTGTAGGTATCTCAG
TTCGGTGTAGGTCGTTCGCTCCAAGCTGGGCTGTGTGCACGAACCCCCCGTTCAGCCCGACCGCTGCGCC
TTATCCGGTAACTATCGTCTTGAGTCCAACCCGGTAAGACACGACTTATCGCCACTGGCAGCAGCCACTG
GTAACAGGATTAGCAGAGCGAGGTATGTAGGCGGTGCTACAGAGTTCTTGAAGTGGTGGCCTAACTACGG
CTACACTAGAAGAACAGTATTTGGTATCTGCGCTCTGCTGAAGCCAGTTACCTTCGGAAAAAGAGTTGGT
AGCTCTTGATCCGGCAAACAAACCACCGCTGGTAGCGGTGGTTTTTTTGTTTGCAAGCAGCAGATTACGC
GCAGAAAAAAAGGATCTCAAGAAGATCCTTTGATCTTTTCTACGGGGTCTGACGCTCAGTGGAACGAAAA
CTCACGTTAAGGGATTTTGGTCATGAGATTATCAAAAAGGATCTTCACCTAGATCCTTTTAAATTAAAAA
TGAAGTTTTAAATCAATCTAAAGTATATATGAGTAAACTTGGTCTGACAGTTACCAATGCTTAATCAGTG
AGGCACCTATCTCAGCGATCTGTCTATTTCGTTCATCCATAGTTGCCTGACTCCCCGTCGTGTAGATAAC
TACGATACGGGAGGGCTTACCATCTGGCCCCAGTGCTGCAATGATACCGCGAGACCCACGCTCACCGGCT
CCAGATTTATCAGCAATAAACCAGCCAGCCGGAAGGGCCGAGCGCAGAAGTGGTCCTGCAACTTTATCCG
CCTCCATCCAGTCTATTAATTGTTGCCGGGAAGCTAGAGTAAGTAGTTCGCCAGTTAATAGTTTGCGCAA
CGTTGTTGCCATTGCTACAGGCATCGTGGTGTCACGCTCGTCGTTTGGTATGGCTTCATTCAGCTCCGGT
TCCCAACGATCAAGGCGAGTTACATGATCCCCCATGTTGTGCAAAAAAGCGGTTAGCTCCTTCGGTCCTC
CGATCGTTGTCAGAAGTAAGTTGGCCGCAGTGTTATCACTCATGGTTATGGCAGCACTGCATAATTCTCT
TACTGTCATGCCATCCGTAAGATGCTTTTCTGTGACTGGTGAGTACTCAACCAAGTCATTCTGAGAATAG
TGTATGCGGCGACCGAGTTGCTCTTGCCCGGCGTCAATACGGGATAATACCGCGCCACATAGCAGAACTT
TAAAAGTGCTCATCATTGGAAAACGTTCTTCGGGGCGAAAACTCTCAAGGATCTTACCGCTGTTGAGATC
CAGTTCGATGTAACCCACTCGTGCACCCAACTGATCTTCAGCATCTTTTACTTTCACCAGCGTTTCTGGG
TGAGCAAAAACAGGAAGGCAAAATGCCGCAAAAAAGGGAATAAGGGCGACACGGAAATGTTGAATACTCA
TACTCTTCCTTTTTCAATATTATTGAAGCATTTATCAGGGTTATTGTCTCATGAGCGGATACATATTTGA
ATGTATTTAGAAAAATAAACAAATAGGGGTTCCGCGCACATTTCCCCGAAAAGTGCCACCTGACGCGCCC
Features (pLannotate 1.2.2; 20 found; start..end, strand, type, name):
    453..610     -  CDS            lacZα (fragment): LacZα fragment of β-galactosidase; lacZ fragment
    613..631     +  promoter       T7 promoter: promoter for bacteriophage T7 RNA polymerase
    676..801     -  3'UTR          Xenopus globin 3'-UTR: 3'-UTR of the major beta-globin gene of Xenopus laevis
    873..997     +  protein_bind   attR2: mutant version of attR; recombination site for the Gateway® LR reaction LR Clonase™
   1041..1343    -  CDS            ccdB: CCDB_ECOLI - Also known as G, letB, letD. Experimental evidence at protein level: Swiss-Prot protein existence level 1. Toxic component of a type II toxin-antitoxin (TA) system, functioning in plasmid maintainence. Responsible for the post- segregational killing (PSK) of plasmid-free cells, also referred to as a plasmid addiction system. Half-life of over 2 hours. Cell killing by CcdB is accompanied by filamentation, defects in chromosome and plasmid segregation, defects in cell division, formation of anucleate cells, decreased DNA synthesis and plasmid loss. Interferes with the activity of DN
   1348..1506    -  CDS            ccdA (fragment): CCDA_ECO57 - Also known as H, letA. Experimental evidence at protein level: Swiss-Prot protein existence level 1. Antitoxin component of a type II toxin-antitoxin (TA) system which inhibits the post-segregational killing (PSK) of plasmid-free cells, also referred to as a plasmid addiction system. Binds to and blocks the activity of CcdB; will also remove bound CcdB protein from the CcdB-GyrA complex by forming a CcdA-CcdB complex, a process termed rejuvenation. Functions as a transcriptional corepressor for the ccdAB operon, repression also requires CcdB (By similarity). From Escherichia coli
   1685..2344    -  CDS            CmR: chloramphenicol acetyltransferase; cat; confers resistance to chloramphenicol
   2345..2374    -  promoter       cat promoter (fragment): promoter of the E. coli cat gene encoding chloramphenicol acetyltransferase
   2398..2428    -  promoter       lac UV5 promoter: E. coli lac promoter with an "up" mutation
   2453..2577    -  protein_bind   attR1: mutant version of attR; recombination site for the Gateway® LR reaction LR Clonase™
   2606..2648    -  5'UTR          Xenopus globin 5'-UTR: translational enhancer from the 5'-UTR of the major beta-globin gene of Xenopus laevis
   2673..2691    -  promoter       T3 promoter: promoter for bacteriophage T3 RNA polymerase
   2736..2752    -  protein_bind   lac operator: The lac repressor binds to the lac operator to inhibit transcription in E. coli. This inhibition can be relieved by adding lactose or isopropyl-β-D-thiogalactopyranoside (IPTG). lac repressor encoded by lacI
   2760..2790    -  promoter       lac promoter: promoter for the E. coli lac operon
   2805..2826    -  protein_bind   CAP binding site: CAP binding activates transcription in the presence of cAMP. E. coli catabolite activator protein
   2839..2931    -  CDS            lacI (fragment): lac repressor; lacI; The lac repressor binds to the lac operator to inhibit transcription in E. coli. This inhibition can be relieved by adding lactose or isopropyl-β-D-thiogalactopyranoside (IPTG).
   3114..3702    -  rep_origin     ori: high-copy-number ColE1/pMB1/pBR322/pUC origin of replication
   3873..4733    -  CDS            AmpR: β-lactamase; bla; confers resistance to ampicillin, carbenicillin, and related antibiotics
   4734..4838    -  promoter       AmpR promoter: bla
   4865..421     +  rep_origin     f1 ori (across the origin) (sequence partly withheld): f1 bacteriophage origin of replication; arrow indicates direction of (+) strand synthesis
