[The description below was written by a language model from this plasmid's Addgene catalogue record and pLannotate feature annotations shown in this document.]
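Description:
pDEST-Spe3-RfA-HA is an empty Gateway destination vector for making synthetic mRNA that is microinjected into embryos to overexpress a protein of interest carrying a C-terminal HA tag. It derives from pDEST-Spe3-RfA, modified by inserting the HA coding sequence at an EcoRV site. The plasmid replicates from a high-copy ColE1/pUC-type origin, also carries an f1 phage origin, and is selected with ampicillin (β-lactamase) together with chloramphenicol. Because it contains the ccdB toxin gene, it has to be maintained in a ccdB-tolerant strain.

The functional unit lies on the reverse strand of the annotated sequence. A T3 RNA polymerase promoter is followed by the Xenopus β-globin 5'-UTR, a translational enhancer. Next comes the Gateway cassette, in which attR1 and attR2 flank a chloramphenicol acetyltransferase gene, a ccdA fragment and ccdB, and after it the Xenopus β-globin 3'-UTR. An LR recombination with an entry clone replaces the CmR/ccdB cassette with the open reading frame of interest, and ccdB counter-selects against unrecombined vector in ordinary strains. T3 in vitro transcription should then give a sense transcript with globin UTRs on both sides, which typically support stability and translation in embryos. A T7 promoter sits at the opposite end facing inward, and lacZα, lac promoter/operator and lacI fragments are cloning-vector remnants.

The HA tag is not called in the feature table. From the catalogue description it presumably lies between attR2 and the 3'-UTR, so inserts would need to lack a stop codon and be in frame. The depositor built the vector for ascidian eggs and suggests it is likely useful in zebrafish, Xenopus, sea urchin and cnidarian embryos too. The sequence record is labelled a partial NGS result and is slightly shorter than the listed backbone size.
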