Addgene plasmid #186374: pDEST-Spe3-RfA-HA
Purpose: (Empty Backbone) Destination vector for the expression of a fusion of an N-ter protein of interest with an HA tag into embryos, by mRNA microinjection
Depositing lab: Patrick Lemaire. Depositing organization: CNRS UMR 5237, Centre de Recherche en Biologie cellulaire de Montpellier. Publication: A multicassette Gateway vector set for high throughput and comparative analyses in ciona and vertebrate embryos. Roure A, Rothbacher U, Robin F, Kalmar E, Ferone G, Lamy C, Missero C, Mueller F, Lemaire P. PLoS One. 2007. 2(9):e916. 10.1371/journal.pone.0000916 PubMed 17878951.
Backbone
  Vector backbone: pDEST-Spe3-RfA
  Backbone manufacturer: PMID: 17878951
  Backbone size (bp): 4915
  Vector type: Gateway destination vector
Growth in bacteria
  Bacterial resistance: Chloramphenicol and Ampicillin, 25 & 100 μg/mL
  Growth temperature: 37°C
  Growth strain: ccdB Survival
  Copy number: High Copy
Gene/Insert
  Gene/Insert name: None
Terms and licenses: Academic/Nonprofit Terms; Industry Terms: Not Available to Industry
Depositor comments: Gateway destination vector for mRNA production to overexpress a protein of interest following microinjection into ascidian eggs. Likely to be useful for zebrafish, Xenopus, urchin and cnidarian (Clytia, Nematostella...) overexpression studies as well. Backbone was modified by insertion of C terminal HA tag at EcoR V restriction site
How to cite: pDEST-Spe3-RfA-HA was a gift from Patrick Lemaire (Addgene plasmid # 186374 ; http://n2t.net/addgene:186374 ; RRID:Addgene_186374)
